Addgene plasmid #113518: pMBP-LbCas12a H759A
Purpose: Expresses His-MBP fused to LbCas12a with H759A mutation to inactivate crRNA processing
Depositing lab: Jennifer Doudna. Depositing organization: University of California, Berkeley. Publication: CRISPR-Cas12a target binding unleashes indiscriminate single-stranded DNase activity. Chen JS, Ma E, Harrington LB, Da Costa M, Tian X, Palefsky JM, Doudna JA. Science. 2018 Apr 27;360(6387):436-439. doi: 10.1126/science.aar6245. Epub 2018 Feb 15. PubMed 29449511.
Backbone
  Vector backbone: pMBP
  Vector type: Bacterial Expression
Growth in bacteria
  Bacterial resistance: Ampicillin, 100 μg/mL
  Growth temperature: 37°C
  Growth strain: DH5alpha
  Copy number: High Copy
Gene/Insert
  Gene/Insert name: LbCas12a
  Insert size (bp): 3921
  Mutation: H759A
  Tag / fusion protein: MBP (N terminal on insert)
  Cloning method: Gibson Cloning
  Sequencing primers: 5′ GATGAAGCCCTGAAAGACGCGCAG; 3′ CTA GTT ATT GCT CAG CGG T
Terms and licenses: Academic/Nonprofit Terms; Industry Terms: Not Available to Industry
How to cite: pMBP-LbCas12a H759A was a gift from Jennifer Doudna (Addgene plasmid # 113518 ; http://n2t.net/addgene:113518 ; RRID:Addgene_113518)
