[The description below was written by a language model from this plasmid's Addgene catalogue record and pLannotate feature annotations shown in this document.]
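Description:
pMBP-LbCas12a H759A is a bacterial expression plasmid of about 9.65 kb, built on the pMBP backbone, for producing a tagged, crRNA-processing-deficient form of the CRISPR nuclease LbCas12a in E. coli. The backbone has pBR322-type architecture: a ColE1/pMB1 origin with the bom mobility region and the rop gene, an ampicillin resistance cassette (β-lactamase under its own promoter) used for selection, and disrupted fragments of the tetracycline resistance gene with its promoter, which are remnants and not a functional marker. The catalogue lists the plasmid as high copy, although Rop normally moderates copy number in this type of replicon.

The expression cassette is driven by a T7 promoter with the phage T7 gene 10 ribosome binding site and closed by a T7 terminator, so expression requires a host that supplies T7 RNA polymerase. No lac operator or lacI gene is annotated. The reading frame begins with a 10xHis affinity tag, followed by a signal-sequence-free maltose binding protein that stays in the cytosol and aids solubility, then a TEV protease site that allows the tags to be removed after purification. The LbCas12a coding sequence itself (recorded as 3,921 bp, inserted by Gibson assembly) is not annotated in either feature table but corresponds to the unannotated interval between the TEV site and the terminator region; the short "SET1" hit just upstream of the terminator is probably residual vector sequence. The H759A substitution inactivates the enzyme's crRNA-processing activity. The construct suits purification of recombinant protein for biochemical studies that separate pre-crRNA processing from Cas12a's DNA targeting and cleavage activities. The depositor and sequencing-derived records differ by only three nucleotides and carry the same features.
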