Features (pLannotate 1.2.2; 16 found; start..end, strand, type, name):
    523..541     +  promoter       T7 promoter: promoter for bacteriophage T7 RNA polymerase
    630..652     +  RBS            RBS: efficient ribosome binding site from bacteriophage T7 gene 10 (Olins and Rangwala, 1989)
    672..701     +  CDS            10xHis: 10xHis affinity tag
    711..1811    +  CDS            MBP: maltose binding protein from E. coli; malE (mutated); This version of the gene does not encode a signal sequence, so MBP will remain in the cytosol.
   1866..1882    +  CDS            TEV site (fragment): tobacco etch virus (TEV) protease recognition and cleavage site
   5662..5711    +  CDS            SET1 (fragment): solubility-enhancement tag derived from T7 phage gene 10B
   5719..5766    +  terminator     T7 terminator: transcription terminator for bacteriophage T7 RNA polymerase
   5792..6084    -  CDS            TcR (fragment): tetracycline efflux protein; tet; confers resistance to tetracycline
   6132..6160    -  promoter       tet promoter: E. coli promoter for tetracycline efflux protein gene
   6273..6377    +  promoter       AmpR promoter: bla
   6378..7238    +  CDS            AmpR: β-lactamase; bla; confers resistance to ampicillin, carbenicillin, and related antibiotics
   7409..7997    +  rep_origin     ori: high-copy-number ColE1/pMB1/pBR322/pUC origin of replication
   8183..8325    -  misc_feature   bom: basis of mobility region from pBR322
   8427..8618    -  CDS            rop: Rop protein, which maintains plasmids at low copy number; rop
   8635..9015    +  CDS            YPB1_ECOLX: Protein predicted: Swiss-Prot protein existence level 4. From Escherichia coli.
   9257..501     -  CDS            TcR (fragment) (across the origin): tetracycline efflux protein; tet; confers resistance to tetracycline
>Addgene plasmid #113518 | pMBP-LbCas12a H759A | depositor full sequence | sequence record 214281 | pMBP-LbCas12a H759A sequence 9656 bps
GCTTGAGCGAGGGCGTGCAAGATTCCGAATACCGCAAGCGACAGGCCGATCATCGTCGCGCTCCAGCGAA
AGCGGTCCTCGCCGAAAATGACCCAGAGCGCTGCCGGCACCTGTCCTACGAGTTGCATGATAAAGAAGAC
AGTCATAAGTGCGGCGACGATAGTCATGCCCCGCGCCCACCGGAAGGAGCTGACTGGGTTGAAGGCTCTC
AAGGGCATCGGTCGACGCTCTCCCTTATGCGACTCCTGCATTAGGAAGCAGCCCAGTAGTAGGTTGAGGC
CGTTGAGCACCGCCGCCGCAAGGAATGGTGCATGCAAGGAGATGGCGCCCAACAGTCCCCCGGCCACGGG
GCCTGCCACCATACCCACGCCGAAACAAGCGCTCATGAGCCCGAAGTGGCGAGCCCGATCTTCCCCATCG
GTGATGTCGGCGATATAGGCGCCAGCAACCGCACCTGTGGCGCCGGTGATGCCGGCCACGATGCGTCCGG
CGTAGAGGATCGAGATCTCGATCCCGCGAAATTAATACGACTCACTATAGGGAGACCACAACGGTTTCCC
TCTAGTGCCGGCTCCGGAGAGCTCTTTAATTAAGCGGCCGCCCTGCAGGACTCGAGTTCTAGAAATAATT
TTGTTTAACTTTAAGAAGGAGATATACATATGAAATCTTCTCACCATCACCATCACCATCACCATCACCA
TGGTTCTTCTATGAAAATCGAAGAAGGTAAACTGGTAATCTGGATTAACGGCGATAAAGGCTATAACGGT
CTCGCTGAAGTCGGTAAGAAATTCGAGAAAGATACCGGAATTAAAGTCACCGTTGAGCATCCGGATAAAC
TGGAAGAGAAATTCCCACAGGTTGCGGCAACTGGCGATGGCCCTGACATTATCTTCTGGGCACACGACCG
CTTTGGTGGCTACGCTCAATCTGGCCTGTTGGCTGAAATCACCCCGGACAAAGCGTTCCAGGACAAGCTG
TATCCGTTTACCTGGGATGCCGTACGTTACAACGGCAAGCTGATTGCTTACCCGATCGCTGTTGAAGCGT
TATCGCTGATTTATAACAAAGATCTGCTGCCGAACCCGCCAAAAACCTGGGAAGAGATCCCGGCGCTGGA
TAAAGAACTGAAAGCGAAAGGTAAGAGCGCGCTGATGTTCAACCTGCAAGAACCGTACTTCACCTGGCCG
CTGATTGCTGCTGACGGGGGTTATGCGTTCAAGTATGAAAACGGCAAGTACGACATTAAAGACGTGGGCG
TGGATAACGCTGGCGCGAAAGCGGGTCTGACCTTCCTGGTTGACCTGATTAAAAACAAACACATGAATGC
AGACACCGATTACTCCATCGCAGAAGCTGCCTTTAATAAAGGCGAAACAGCGATGACCATCAACGGCCCG
TGGGCATGGTCCAACATCGACACCAGCAAAGTGAATTATGGTGTAACGGTACTGCCGACCTTCAAGGGTC
AACCATCCAAACCGTTCGTTGGCGTGCTGAGCGCAGGTATTAACGCCGCCAGTCCGAACAAAGAGCTGGC
AAAAGAGTTCCTCGAAAACTATCTGCTGACTGATGAAGGTCTGGAAGCGGTTAATAAAGACAAACCGCTG
GGTGCCGTAGCGCTGAAGTCTTACGAGGAAGAGTTGGCGAAAGATCCACGTATTGCCGCCACTATGGAAA
ACGCCCAGAAAGGTGAAATCATGCCGAACATCCCGCAGATGTCCGCTTTCTGGTATGCCGTGCGTACTGC
GGTGATCAACGCCGCCAGCGGTCGTCAGACTGTCGATGAAGCCCTGAAAGACGCGCAGACTAATTCGAGC
TCGAACAACAACAACAATAACAATAACAACAACCTCGGGATCGAGGAAAACCTGTACTTCCAATCCAATG
CAATGAGCAAACTGGAGAAGTTCACGAACTGTTATTCTCTGTCGAAAACCTTACGTTTTAAGGCCATTCC
GGTAGGTAAAACGCAAGAAAATATCGACAATAAACGTCTCCTGGTTGAAGATGAAAAGCGTGCCGAAGAT
TATAAAGGTGTTAAAAAGCTGCTTGATCGCTATTACCTGTCTTTTATCAACGATGTTCTGCATTCCATCA
AATTGAAAAACTTGAATAATTACATCTCGTTATTTCGCAAAAAAACCCGTACCGAAAAAGAAAACAAGGA
GCTGGAAAACCTTGAAATTAATCTGCGTAAAGAAATCGCGAAAGCATTTAAAGGTAATGAAGGATATAAA
TCTCTGTTTAAAAAAGACATTATTGAAACCATCCTGCCTGAGTTCTTGGATGATAAAGATGAAATTGCCC
TGGTTAATAGCTTTAATGGCTTTACGACTGCATTTACCGGCTTTTTTGATAACCGTGAAAACATGTTCAG
CGAAGAAGCGAAATCGACTTCCATTGCCTTCCGTTGCATTAATGAAAACCTGACCCGCTACATTTCTAAT
ATGGACATCTTTGAAAAAGTTGATGCCATTTTCGACAAACATGAAGTTCAAGAAATCAAAGAAAAGATTT
TAAACTCCGATTATGATGTTGAAGATTTCTTTGAGGGAGAATTTTTCAATTTTGTTCTCACCCAAGAGGG
TATTGATGTCTATAACGCCATTATCGGAGGATTTGTTACGGAATCAGGCGAAAAGATTAAAGGACTGAAT
GAATACATTAATTTATACAATCAGAAAACCAAACAGAAATTGCCAAAATTCAAACCACTGTATAAACAGG
TATTAAGCGACCGTGAATCCTTGTCCTTTTATGGCGAAGGCTATACAAGCGATGAAGAGGTGCTCGAAGT
ATTCCGTAATACTTTGAACAAAAACTCGGAAATCTTCTCCAGCATTAAAAAACTGGAAAAATTGTTTAAA
AATTTCGATGAATATAGTAGCGCAGGCATCTTCGTCAAAAATGGCCCTGCGATTTCAACCATTTCTAAAG
ACATTTTCGGTGAATGGAACGTGATCCGCGATAAATGGAACGCGGAGTATGACGACATTCATCTGAAAAA
AAAAGCCGTTGTTACCGAAAAGTATGAAGATGACCGCCGCAAGAGCTTTAAAAAAATTGGTAGTTTCTCA
CTGGAACAGTTACAAGAATATGCAGACGCCGATCTGTCGGTTGTGGAAAAGTTAAAAGAGATTATTATCC
AGAAAGTCGATGAAATTTATAAAGTGTACGGCTCCAGCGAAAAGCTCTTTGATGCCGACTTTGTTTTAGA
AAAATCGCTGAAAAAAAACGATGCCGTGGTGGCCATCATGAAAGATCTGTTGGATTCGGTCAAATCGTTC
GAAAACTATATCAAGGCGTTCTTTGGCGAAGGGAAAGAGACCAATCGTGACGAATCGTTCTATGGCGATT
TTGTGTTGGCGTATGATATTCTTCTGAAAGTAGATCACATCTATGATGCTATCCGCAACTACGTGACCCA
GAAACCGTATTCGAAGGATAAATTTAAGCTGTATTTTCAAAACCCTCAGTTTATGGGTGGCTGGGATAAA
GATAAAGAAACCGACTACCGCGCGACGATCTTGCGCTATGGCTCTAAGTACTATTTAGCCATCATGGATA
AAAAGTATGCAAAATGCCTCCAGAAAATCGATAAGGATGATGTCAACGGGAACTACGAAAAAATCAACTA
CAAACTCTTGCCTGGCCCGAATAAAATGCTGCCGAAAGTCTTTTTTTCCAAAAAATGGATGGCCTATTAT
AACCCTTCCGAAGATATTCAGAAGATTTACAAGAACGGTACCTTTAAAAAAGGTGACATGTTTAATCTGA
ATGACTGTCACAAGCTTATTGATTTCTTCAAAGATAGTATTTCTCGCTACCCTAAATGGTCAAACGCGTA
CGATTTTAATTTCTCAGAAACAGAGAAATACAAAGATATTGCGGGGTTTTATCGCGAAGTCGAAGAACAA
GGGTATAAGGTGTCGTTCGAATCGGCTTCCAAAAAGGAAGTGGATAAACTTGTTGAAGAAGGCAAACTCT
ATATGTTCCAGATCTACAACAAAGATTTCTCCGACAAGAGCCATGGCACGCCGAACTTACATACCATGTA
CTTTAAATTACTGTTCGATGAAAATAATCATGGTCAGATTCGCTTGAGCGGTGGCGCCGAACTGTTTATG
CGCCGCGCATCATTGAAAAAGGAAGAACTTGTTGTGGCGCCAGCAAACAGTCCGATTGCAAACAAAAATC
CGGATAACCCGAAGAAGACTACCACCTTAAGCTATGATGTATATAAAGATAAACGTTTTAGCGAAGATCA
GTATGAACTCCACATTCCGATCGCGATTAACAAATGTCCTAAGAACATCTTTAAAATCAATACCGAGGTT
CGTGTACTGCTCAAACACGACGACAACCCCTATGTTATTGGCATTGACCGCGGCGAACGCAACCTGCTGT
ATATTGTCGTTGTGGATGGCAAAGGTAACATTGTTGAACAGTATAGCCTTAATGAAATCATCAATAATTT
CAACGGCATTCGTATTAAAACGGACTATCATAGCCTGCTGGACAAAAAAGAGAAAGAACGCTTCGAAGCC
CGTCAGAATTGGACCTCTATCGAAAATATCAAGGAACTGAAAGCTGGGTACATTTCTCAAGTGGTCCACA
AGATTTGCGAACTGGTGGAAAAGTATGACGCGGTGATCGCACTGGAGGATCTGAATTCGGGCTTTAAAAA
TAGCCGTGTGAAGGTGGAGAAACAGGTTTACCAAAAGTTCGAAAAAATGCTGATTGACAAACTTAATTAC
ATGGTGGACAAAAAATCTAATCCATGTGCGACCGGCGGGGCTCTCAAAGGCTATCAGATTACGAATAAAT
TCGAAAGCTTCAAATCCATGTCTACCCAGAACGGATTTATCTTTTACATCCCCGCCTGGCTGACTTCCAA
AATTGATCCGAGTACCGGTTTTGTTAATCTGCTGAAAACCAAATATACGTCGATCGCCGATTCAAAAAAA
TTCATTAGCAGCTTCGACCGTATTATGTACGTCCCGGAAGAAGACCTGTTCGAATTCGCCCTTGACTATA
AAAATTTCTCGCGTACGGATGCCGATTATATCAAAAAATGGAAACTGTACAGCTACGGCAACCGCATCCG
CATTTTTCGCAACCCAAAGAAGAACAACGTATTTGACTGGGAGGAAGTTTGCTTGACGAGCGCTTACAAA
GAGCTCTTTAACAAATATGGGATCAATTATCAGCAAGGGGACATCCGTGCGTTGCTGTGTGAGCAGTCAG
ATAAAGCGTTCTACAGCTCTTTCATGGCTTTAATGTCGCTGATGTTGCAGATGCGCAATTCGATCACTGG
CCGCACCGATGTGGATTTCCTGATTAGCCCGGTCAAAAATAGCGATGGCATTTTTTACGATTCACGTAAC
TATGAAGCCCAGGAAAACGCTATTCTGCCGAAGAACGCTGATGCGAACGGCGCGTACAATATTGCCCGTA
AGGTACTGTGGGCAATTGGTCAGTTCAAGAAAGCGGAAGATGAAAAGTTGGATAAGGTCAAAATTGCGAT
CTCGAATAAAGAATGGCTGGAATATGCGCAGACCAGCGTGAAACATTAATAACATTGGAAGTGGATAACG
GATCCGCGATCGCGGCGCGCCACCTGGTGGCCGGCCGGTACCACGCGTGCGCGCTGATCCGGCTGCTAAC
AAAGCCCGAAAGGAAGCTGAGTTGGCTGCTGCCACCGCTGAGCAATAACTAGCATAACCCCTTGGGGCCT
CTAAACGGGTCTTGAGGGGTTTTTTGCTGAAAGGAGGAACTATATCCGGATATCCACAGGACGGGTGTGG
TCGCCATGATCGCGTAGTCGATAGTGGCTCCAAGTAGCGAAGCGAGCAGGACTGGGCGGCGGCCAAAGCG
GTCGGACAGTGCTCCGAGAACGGGTGCGCATAGAAATTGCATCAACGCATATAGCGCTAGCAGCACGCCA
TAGTGACTGGCGATGCTGTCGGAATGGACGATATCCCGCAAGAGGCCCGGCAGTACCGGCATAACCAAGC
CTATGCCTACAGCATCCAGGGTGACGGTGCCGAGGATGACGATGAGCGCATTGTTAGATTTCATACACGG
TGCCTGACTGCGTTAGCAATTTAACTGTGATAAACTACCGCATTAAAGCTTATCGATGATAAGCTGTCAA
ACATGAGAATTCTTGAAGACGAAAGGGCCTCGTGATACGCCTATTTTTATAGGTTAATGTCATGATAATA
ATGGTTTCTTAGACGTCAGGTGGCACTTTTCGGGGAAATGTGCGCGGAACCCCTATTTGTTTATTTTTCT
AAATACATTCAAATATGTATCCGCTCATGAGACAATAACCCTGATAAATGCTTCAATAACATTGAAAAAG
GAAGAGTATGAGTATTCAACATTTCCGTGTCGCCCTTATTCCCTTTTTTGCGGCATTTTGCCTTCCTGTT
TTTGCTCACCCAGAAACGCTGGTGAAAGTAAAAGATGCTGAAGATCAGTTGGGTGCACGAGTGGGTTACA
TCGAACTGGATCTCAACAGCGGTAAGATCCTTGAGAGTTTTCGCCCCGAAGAACGTTTTCCAATGATGAG
CACTTTTAAAGTTCTGCTATGTGGCGCGGTATTATCCCGTGTTGACGCCGGGCAAGAGCAACTCGGTCGC
CGCATACACTATTCTCAGAATGACTTGGTTGAGTACTCACCAGTCACAGAAAAGCATCTTACGGATGGCA
TGACAGTAAGAGAATTATGCAGTGCTGCCATAACCATGAGTGATAACACTGCGGCCAACTTACTTCTGAC
AACGATCGGAGGACCGAAGGAGCTAACCGCTTTTTTGCACAACATGGGGGATCATGTAACTCGCCTTGAT
CGTTGGGAACCGGAGCTGAATGAAGCCATACCAAACGACGAGCGTGACACCACGATGCCTGCAGCAATGG
CAACAACGTTGCGCAAACTATTAACTGGCGAACTACTTACTCTAGCTTCCCGGCAACAATTAATAGACTG
GATGGAGGCGGATAAAGTTGCAGGACCACTTCTGCGCTCGGCCCTTCCGGCTGGCTGGTTTATTGCTGAT
AAATCTGGAGCCGGTGAGCGTGGGTCTCGCGGTATCATTGCAGCACTGGGGCCAGATGGTAAGCCCTCCC
GTATCGTAGTTATCTACACGACGGGGAGTCAGGCAACTATGGATGAACGAAATAGACAGATCGCTGAGAT
AGGTGCCTCACTGATTAAGCATTGGTAACTGTCAGACCAAGTTTACTCATATATACTTTAGATTGATTTA
AAACTTCATTTTTAATTTAAAAGGATCTAGGTGAAGATCCTTTTTGATAATCTCATGACCAAAATCCCTT
AACGTGAGTTTTCGTTCCACTGAGCGTCAGACCCCGTAGAAAAGATCAAAGGATCTTCTTGAGATCCTTT
TTTTCTGCGCGTAATCTGCTGCTTGCAAACAAAAAAACCACCGCTACCAGCGGTGGTTTGTTTGCCGGAT
CAAGAGCTACCAACTCTTTTTCCGAAGGTAACTGGCTTCAGCAGAGCGCAGATACCAAATACTGTCCTTC
TAGTGTAGCCGTAGTTAGGCCACCACTTCAAGAACTCTGTAGCACCGCCTACATACCTCGCTCTGCTAAT
CCTGTTACCAGTGGCTGCTGCCAGTGGCGATAAGTCGTGTCTTACCGGGTTGGACTCAAGACGATAGTTA
CCGGATAAGGCGCAGCGGTCGGGCTGAACGGGGGGTTCGTGCACACAGCCCAGCTTGGAGCGAACGACCT
ACACCGAACTGAGATACCTACAGCGTGAGCTATGAGAAAGCGCCACGCTTCCCGAAGGGAGAAAGGCGGA
CAGGTATCCGGTAAGCGGCAGGGTCGGAACAGGAGAGCGCACGAGGGAGCTTCCAGGGGGAAACGCCTGG
TATCTTTATAGTCCTGTCGGGTTTCGCCACCTCTGACTTGAGCGTCGATTTTTGTGATGCTCGTCAGGGG
GGCGGAGCCTATGGAAAAACGCCAGCAACGCGGCCTTTTTACGGTTCCTGGCCTTTTGCTGGCCTTTTGC
TCACATGTTCTTTCCTGCGTTATCCCCTGATTCTGTGGATAACCGTATTACCGCCTTTGAGTGAGCTGAT
ACCGCTCGCCGCAGCCGAACGACCGAGCGCAGCGAGTCAGTGAGCGAGGAAGCGGAAGAGCGCCTGATGC
GGTATTTTCTCCTTACGCATCTGTGCGGTATTTCACACCGCATATATGGTGCACTCTCAGTACAATCTGC
TCTGATGCCGCATAGTTAAGCCAGTATACACTCCGCTATCGCTACGTGACTGGGTCATGGCTGCGCCCCG
ACACCCGCCAACACCCGCTGACGCGCCCTGACGGGCTTGTCTGCTCCCGGCATCCGCTTACAGACAAGCT
GTGACCGTCTCCGGGAGCTGCATGTGTCAGAGGTTTTCACCGTCATCACCGAAACGCGCGAGGCAGCTGC
GGTAAAGCTCATCAGCGTGGTCGTGAAGCGATTCACAGATGTCTGCCTGTTCATCCGCGTCCAGCTCGTT
GAGTTTCTCCAGAAGCGTTAATGTCTGGCTTCTGATAAAGCGGGCCATGTTAAGGGCGGTTTTTTCCTGT
TTGGTCACTGATGCCTCCGTGTAAGGGGGATTTCTGTTCATGGGGGTAATGATACCGATGAAACGAGAGA
GGATGCTCACGATACGGGTTACTGATGATGAACATGCCCGGTTACTGGAACGTTGTGAGGGTAAACAACT
GGCGGTATGGATGCGGCGGGACCAGAGAAAAATCACTCAGGGTCAATGCCAGCGCTTCGTTAATACAGAT
GTAGGTGTTCCACAGGGTAGCCAGCAGCATCCTGCGATGCAGATCCGGAACATAATGGTGCAGGGCGCTG
ACTTCCGCGTTTCCAGACTTTACGAAACACGGAAACCGAAGACCATTCATGTTGTTGCTCAGGTCGCAGA
CGTTTTGCAGCAGCAGTCGCTTCACGTTCGCTCGCGTATCGGTGATTCATTCTGCTAACCAGTAAGGCAA
CCCCGCCAGCCTAGCCGGGTCCTCAACGACAGGAGCACGATCATGCGCACCCGTGGCCAGGACCCAACGC
TGCCCGAGATGCGCCGCGTGCGGCTGCTGGAGATGGCGGACGCGATGGATATGTTCTGCCAAGGGTTGGT
TTGCGCATTCACAGTTCTCCGCAAGAATTGATTGGCTCCAATTCTTGGAGTGGTGAATCCGTTAGCGAGG
TGCCGCCGGCTTCCATTCAGGTCGAGGTGGCCCGGCTCCATGCACCGCGACGCAACGCGGGGAGGCAGAC
AAGGTATAGGGCGGCGCCTACAATCCATGCCAACCCGTTCCATGTGCTCGCCGAGGCGGCATAAATCGCC
GTGACGATCAGCGGTCCAGTGATCGAAGTTAGGCTGGTAAGAGCCGCGAGCGATCCTTGAAGCTGTCCCT
GATGGTCGTCATCTACCTGCCTGGACAGCATGGCCTGCAACGCGGGCATCCCGATGCCGCCGGAAGCGAG
AAGAATCATAATGGGGAAGGCCATCCAGCCTCGCGTCGCGAACGCCAGCAAGACGTAGCCCAGCGCGTCG
GCCGCCATGCCGGCGATAATGGCCTGCTTCTCGCCGAAACGTTTGGTGGCGGGACCAGTGACGAAG
