Features (pLannotate 1.2.2; 16 found; start..end, strand, type, name):
    126..144     +  promoter       T7 promoter: promoter for bacteriophage T7 RNA polymerase
    233..255     +  RBS            RBS: efficient ribosome binding site from bacteriophage T7 gene 10 (Olins and Rangwala, 1989)
    275..304     +  CDS            10xHis: 10xHis affinity tag
    314..1414    +  CDS            MBP: maltose binding protein from E. coli; malE (mutated); This version of the gene does not encode a signal sequence, so MBP will remain in the cytosol.
   1469..1485    +  CDS            TEV site (fragment): tobacco etch virus (TEV) protease recognition and cleavage site
   5265..5314    +  CDS            SET1 (fragment): solubility-enhancement tag derived from T7 phage gene 10B
   5322..5369    +  terminator     T7 terminator: transcription terminator for bacteriophage T7 RNA polymerase
   5395..5687    -  CDS            TcR (fragment): tetracycline efflux protein; tet; confers resistance to tetracycline
   5735..5763    -  promoter       tet promoter: E. coli promoter for tetracycline efflux protein gene
   5876..5980    +  promoter       AmpR promoter: bla
   5981..6841    +  CDS            AmpR: β-lactamase; bla; confers resistance to ampicillin, carbenicillin, and related antibiotics
   7012..7600    +  rep_origin     ori: high-copy-number ColE1/pMB1/pBR322/pUC origin of replication
   7786..7925    -  misc_feature   bom: basis of mobility region from pBR322
   8027..8218    -  CDS            rop: Rop protein, which maintains plasmids at low copy number; rop
   8235..8615    +  CDS            YPB1_ECOLX: Protein predicted: Swiss-Prot protein existence level 4. From Escherichia coli.
   8857..104     -  CDS            TcR (fragment) (across the origin): tetracycline efflux protein; tet; confers resistance to tetracycline
>Addgene plasmid #113518 | pMBP-LbCas12a H759A | addgene full sequence | sequence record 217285 | Addgene NGS Result
GGCGAGCCCGATCTTCCCCATCGGTGATGTCGGCGATATAGGCGCCAGCAACCGCACCTGTGGCGCCGGT
GATGCCGGCCACGATGCGTCCGGCGTAGAGGATCGAGATCTCGATCCCGCGAAATTAATACGACTCACTA
TAGGGAGACCACAACGGTTTCCCTCTAGTGCCGGCTCCGGAGAGCTCTTTAATTAAGCGGCCGCCCTGCA
GGACTCGAGTTCTAGAAATAATTTTGTTTAACTTTAAGAAGGAGATATACATATGAAATCTTCTCACCAT
CACCATCACCATCACCATCACCATGGTTCTTCTATGAAAATCGAAGAAGGTAAACTGGTAATCTGGATTA
ACGGCGATAAAGGCTATAACGGTCTCGCTGAAGTCGGTAAGAAATTCGAGAAAGATACCGGAATTAAAGT
CACCGTTGAGCATCCGGATAAACTGGAAGAGAAATTCCCACAGGTTGCGGCAACTGGCGATGGCCCTGAC
ATTATCTTCTGGGCACACGACCGCTTTGGTGGCTACGCTCAATCTGGCCTGTTGGCTGAAATCACCCCGG
ACAAAGCGTTCCAGGACAAGCTGTATCCGTTTACCTGGGATGCCGTACGTTACAACGGCAAGCTGATTGC
TTACCCGATCGCTGTTGAAGCGTTATCGCTGATTTATAACAAAGATCTGCTGCCGAACCCGCCAAAAACC
TGGGAAGAGATCCCGGCGCTGGATAAAGAACTGAAAGCGAAAGGTAAGAGCGCGCTGATGTTCAACCTGC
AAGAACCGTACTTCACCTGGCCGCTGATTGCTGCTGACGGGGGTTATGCGTTCAAGTATGAAAACGGCAA
GTACGACATTAAAGACGTGGGCGTGGATAACGCTGGCGCGAAAGCGGGTCTGACCTTCCTGGTTGACCTG
ATTAAAAACAAACACATGAATGCAGACACCGATTACTCCATCGCAGAAGCTGCCTTTAATAAAGGCGAAA
CAGCGATGACCATCAACGGCCCGTGGGCATGGTCCAACATCGACACCAGCAAAGTGAATTATGGTGTAAC
GGTACTGCCGACCTTCAAGGGTCAACCATCCAAACCGTTCGTTGGCGTGCTGAGCGCAGGTATTAACGCC
GCCAGTCCGAACAAAGAGCTGGCAAAAGAGTTCCTCGAAAACTATCTGCTGACTGATGAAGGTCTGGAAG
CGGTTAATAAAGACAAACCGCTGGGTGCCGTAGCGCTGAAGTCTTACGAGGAAGAGTTGGCGAAAGATCC
ACGTATTGCCGCCACTATGGAAAACGCCCAGAAAGGTGAAATCATGCCGAACATCCCGCAGATGTCCGCT
TTCTGGTATGCCGTGCGTACTGCGGTGATCAACGCCGCCAGCGGTCGTCAGACTGTCGATGAAGCCCTGA
AAGACGCGCAGACTAATTCGAGCTCGAACAACAACAACAATAACAATAACAACAACCTCGGGATCGAGGA
AAACCTGTACTTCCAATCCAATGCAATGAGCAAACTGGAGAAGTTCACGAACTGTTATTCTCTGTCGAAA
ACCTTACGTTTTAAGGCCATTCCGGTAGGTAAAACGCAAGAAAATATCGACAATAAACGTCTCCTGGTTG
AAGATGAAAAGCGTGCCGAAGATTATAAAGGTGTTAAAAAGCTGCTTGATCGCTATTACCTGTCTTTTAT
CAACGATGTTCTGCATTCCATCAAATTGAAAAACTTGAATAATTACATCTCGTTATTTCGCAAAAAAACC
CGTACCGAAAAAGAAAACAAGGAGCTGGAAAACCTTGAAATTAATCTGCGTAAAGAAATCGCGAAAGCAT
TTAAAGGTAATGAAGGATATAAATCTCTGTTTAAAAAAGACATTATTGAAACCATCCTGCCTGAGTTCTT
GGATGATAAAGATGAAATTGCCCTGGTTAATAGCTTTAATGGCTTTACGACTGCATTTACCGGCTTTTTT
GATAACCGTGAAAACATGTTCAGCGAAGAAGCGAAATCGACTTCCATTGCCTTCCGTTGCATTAATGAAA
ACCTGACCCGCTACATTTCTAATATGGACATCTTTGAAAAAGTTGATGCCATTTTCGACAAACATGAAGT
TCAAGAAATCAAAGAAAAGATTTTAAACTCCGATTATGATGTTGAAGATTTCTTTGAGGGAGAATTTTTC
AATTTTGTTCTCACCCAAGAGGGTATTGATGTCTATAACGCCATTATCGGAGGATTTGTTACGGAATCAG
GCGAAAAGATTAAAGGACTGAATGAATACATTAATTTATACAATCAGAAAACCAAACAGAAATTGCCAAA
ATTCAAACCACTGTATAAACAGGTATTAAGCGACCGTGAATCCTTGTCCTTTTATGGCGAAGGCTATACA
AGCGATGAAGAGGTGCTCGAAGTATTCCGTAATACTTTGAACAAAAACTCGGAAATCTTCTCCAGCATTA
AAAAACTGGAAAAATTGTTTAAAAATTTCGATGAATATAGTAGCGCAGGCATCTTCGTCAAAAATGGCCC
TGCGATTTCAACCATTTCTAAAGACATTTTCGGTGAATGGAACGTGATCCGCGATAAATGGAACGCGGAG
TATGACGACATTCATCTGAAAAAAAAAGCCGTTGTTACCGAAAAGTATGAAGATGACCGCCGCAAGAGCT
TTAAAAAAATTGGTAGTTTCTCACTGGAACAGTTACAAGAATATGCAGACGCCGATCTGTCGGTTGTGGA
AAAGTTAAAAGAGATTATTATCCAGAAAGTCGATGAAATTTATAAAGTGTACGGCTCCAGCGAAAAGCTC
TTTGATGCCGACTTTGTTTTAGAAAAATCGCTGAAAAAAAACGATGCCGTGGTGGCCATCATGAAAGATC
TGTTGGATTCGGTCAAATCGTTCGAAAACTATATCAAGGCGTTCTTTGGCGAAGGGAAAGAGACCAATCG
TGACGAATCGTTCTATGGCGATTTTGTGTTGGCGTATGATATTCTTCTGAAAGTAGATCACATCTATGAT
GCTATCCGCAACTACGTGACCCAGAAACCGTATTCGAAGGATAAATTTAAGCTGTATTTTCAAAACCCTC
AGTTTATGGGTGGCTGGGATAAAGATAAAGAAACCGACTACCGCGCGACGATCTTGCGCTATGGCTCTAA
GTACTATTTAGCCATCATGGATAAAAAGTATGCAAAATGCCTCCAGAAAATCGATAAGGATGATGTCAAC
GGGAACTACGAAAAAATCAACTACAAACTCTTGCCTGGCCCGAATAAAATGCTGCCGAAAGTCTTTTTTT
CCAAAAAATGGATGGCCTATTATAACCCTTCCGAAGATATTCAGAAGATTTACAAGAACGGTACCTTTAA
AAAAGGTGACATGTTTAATCTGAATGACTGTCACAAGCTTATTGATTTCTTCAAAGATAGTATTTCTCGC
TACCCTAAATGGTCAAACGCGTACGATTTTAATTTCTCAGAAACAGAGAAATACAAAGATATTGCGGGGT
TTTATCGCGAAGTCGAAGAACAAGGGTATAAGGTGTCGTTCGAATCGGCTTCCAAAAAGGAAGTGGATAA
ACTTGTTGAAGAAGGCAAACTCTATATGTTCCAGATCTACAACAAAGATTTCTCCGACAAGAGCCATGGC
ACGCCGAACTTACATACCATGTACTTTAAATTACTGTTCGATGAAAATAATCATGGTCAGATTCGCTTGA
GCGGTGGCGCCGAACTGTTTATGCGCCGCGCATCATTGAAAAAGGAAGAACTTGTTGTGGCGCCAGCAAA
CAGTCCGATTGCAAACAAAAATCCGGATAACCCGAAGAAGACTACCACCTTAAGCTATGATGTATATAAA
GATAAACGTTTTAGCGAAGATCAGTATGAACTCCACATTCCGATCGCGATTAACAAATGTCCTAAGAACA
TCTTTAAAATCAATACCGAGGTTCGTGTACTGCTCAAACACGACGACAACCCCTATGTTATTGGCATTGA
CCGCGGCGAACGCAACCTGCTGTATATTGTCGTTGTGGATGGCAAAGGTAACATTGTTGAACAGTATAGC
CTTAATGAAATCATCAATAATTTCAACGGCATTCGTATTAAAACGGACTATCATAGCCTGCTGGACAAAA
AAGAGAAAGAACGCTTCGAAGCCCGTCAGAATTGGACCTCTATCGAAAATATCAAGGAACTGAAAGCTGG
GTACATTTCTCAAGTGGTCCACAAGATTTGCGAACTGGTGGAAAAGTATGACGCGGTGATCGCACTGGAG
GATCTGAATTCGGGCTTTAAAAATAGCCGTGTGAAGGTGGAGAAACAGGTTTACCAAAAGTTCGAAAAAA
TGCTGATTGACAAACTTAATTACATGGTGGACAAAAAATCTAATCCATGTGCGACCGGCGGGGCTCTCAA
AGGCTATCAGATTACGAATAAATTCGAAAGCTTCAAATCCATGTCTACCCAGAACGGATTTATCTTTTAC
ATCCCCGCCTGGCTGACTTCCAAAATTGATCCGAGTACCGGTTTTGTTAATCTGCTGAAAACCAAATATA
CGTCGATCGCCGATTCAAAAAAATTCATTAGCAGCTTCGACCGTATTATGTACGTCCCGGAAGAAGACCT
GTTCGAATTCGCCCTTGACTATAAAAATTTCTCGCGTACGGATGCCGATTATATCAAAAAATGGAAACTG
TACAGCTACGGCAACCGCATCCGCATTTTTCGCAACCCAAAGAAGAACAACGTATTTGACTGGGAGGAAG
TTTGCTTGACGAGCGCTTACAAAGAGCTCTTTAACAAATATGGGATCAATTATCAGCAAGGGGACATCCG
TGCGTTGCTGTGTGAGCAGTCAGATAAAGCGTTCTACAGCTCTTTCATGGCTTTAATGTCGCTGATGTTG
CAGATGCGCAATTCGATCACTGGCCGCACCGATGTGGATTTCCTGATTAGCCCGGTCAAAAATAGCGATG
GCATTTTTTACGATTCACGTAACTATGAAGCCCAGGAAAACGCTATTCTGCCGAAGAACGCTGATGCGAA
CGGCGCGTACAATATTGCCCGTAAGGTACTGTGGGCAATTGGTCAGTTCAAGAAAGCGGAAGATGAAAAG
TTGGATAAGGTCAAAATTGCGATCTCGAATAAAGAATGGCTGGAATATGCGCAGACCAGCGTGAAACATT
AATAACATTGGAAGTGGATAACGGATCCGCGATCGCGGCGCGCCACCTGGTGGCCGGCCGGTACCACGCG
TGCGCGCTGATCCGGCTGCTAACAAAGCCCGAAAGGAAGCTGAGTTGGCTGCTGCCACCGCTGAGCAATA
ACTAGCATAACCCCTTGGGGCCTCTAAACGGGTCTTGAGGGGTTTTTTGCTGAAAGGAGGAACTATATCC
GGATATCCACAGGACGGGTGTGGTCGCCATGATCGCGTAGTCGATAGTGGCTCCAAGTAGCGAAGCGAGC
AGGACTGGGCGGCGGCCAAAGCGGTCGGACAGTGCTCCGAGAACGGGTGCGCATAGAAATTGCATCAACG
CATATAGCGCTAGCAGCACGCCATAGTGACTGGCGATGCTGTCGGAATGGACGATATCCCGCAAGAGGCC
CGGCAGTACCGGCATAACCAAGCCTATGCCTACAGCATCCAGGGTGACGGTGCCGAGGATGACGATGAGC
GCATTGTTAGATTTCATACACGGTGCCTGACTGCGTTAGCAATTTAACTGTGATAAACTACCGCATTAAA
GCTTATCGATGATAAGCTGTCAAACATGAGAATTCTTGAAGACGAAAGGGCCTCGTGATACGCCTATTTT
TATAGGTTAATGTCATGATAATAATGGTTTCTTAGACGTCAGGTGGCACTTTTCGGGGAAATGTGCGCGG
AACCCCTATTTGTTTATTTTTCTAAATACATTCAAATATGTATCCGCTCATGAGACAATAACCCTGATAA
ATGCTTCAATAACATTGAAAAAGGAAGAGTATGAGTATTCAACATTTCCGTGTCGCCCTTATTCCCTTTT
TTGCGGCATTTTGCCTTCCTGTTTTTGCTCACCCAGAAACGCTGGTGAAAGTAAAAGATGCTGAAGATCA
GTTGGGTGCACGAGTGGGTTACATCGAACTGGATCTCAACAGCGGTAAGATCCTTGAGAGTTTTCGCCCC
GAAGAACGTTTTCCAATGATGAGCACTTTTAAAGTTCTGCTATGTGGCGCGGTATTATCCCGTGTTGACG
CCGGGCAAGAGCAACTCGGTCGCCGCATACACTATTCTCAGAATGACTTGGTTGAGTACTCACCAGTCAC
AGAAAAGCATCTTACGGATGGCATGACAGTAAGAGAATTATGCAGTGCTGCCATAACCATGAGTGATAAC
ACTGCGGCCAACTTACTTCTGACAACGATCGGAGGACCGAAGGAGCTAACCGCTTTTTTGCACAACATGG
GGGATCATGTAACTCGCCTTGATCGTTGGGAACCGGAGCTGAATGAAGCCATACCAAACGACGAGCGTGA
CACCACGATGCCTGCAGCAATGGCAACAACGTTGCGCAAACTATTAACTGGCGAACTACTTACTCTAGCT
TCCCGGCAACAATTAATAGACTGGATGGAGGCGGATAAAGTTGCAGGACCACTTCTGCGCTCGGCCCTTC
CGGCTGGCTGGTTTATTGCTGATAAATCTGGAGCCGGTGAGCGTGGGTCTCGCGGTATCATTGCAGCACT
GGGGCCAGATGGTAAGCCCTCCCGTATCGTAGTTATCTACACGACGGGGAGTCAGGCAACTATGGATGAA
CGAAATAGACAGATCGCTGAGATAGGTGCCTCACTGATTAAGCATTGGTAACTGTCAGACCAAGTTTACT
CATATATACTTTAGATTGATTTAAAACTTCATTTTTAATTTAAAAGGATCTAGGTGAAGATCCTTTTTGA
TAATCTCATGACCAAAATCCCTTAACGTGAGTTTTCGTTCCACTGAGCGTCAGACCCCGTAGAAAAGATC
AAAGGATCTTCTTGAGATCCTTTTTTTCTGCGCGTAATCTGCTGCTTGCAAACAAAAAAACCACCGCTAC
CAGCGGTGGTTTGTTTGCCGGATCAAGAGCTACCAACTCTTTTTCCGAAGGTAACTGGCTTCAGCAGAGC
GCAGATACCAAATACTGTCCTTCTAGTGTAGCCGTAGTTAGGCCACCACTTCAAGAACTCTGTAGCACCG
CCTACATACCTCGCTCTGCTAATCCTGTTACCAGTGGCTGCTGCCAGTGGCGATAAGTCGTGTCTTACCG
GGTTGGACTCAAGACGATAGTTACCGGATAAGGCGCAGCGGTCGGGCTGAACGGGGGGTTCGTGCACACA
GCCCAGCTTGGAGCGAACGACCTACACCGAACTGAGATACCTACAGCGTGAGCTATGAGAAAGCGCCACG
CTTCCCGAAGGGAGAAAGGCGGACAGGTATCCGGTAAGCGGCAGGGTCGGAACAGGAGAGCGCACGAGGG
AGCTTCCAGGGGGAAACGCCTGGTATCTTTATAGTCCTGTCGGGTTTCGCCACCTCTGACTTGAGCGTCG
ATTTTTGTGATGCTCGTCAGGGGGGCGGAGCCTATGGAAAAACGCCAGCAACGCGGCCTTTTTACGGTTC
CTGGCCTTTTGCTGGCCTTTTGCTCACATGTTCTTTCCTGCGTTATCCCCTGATTCTGTGGATAACCGTA
TTACCGCCTTTGAGTGAGCTGATACCGCTCGCCGCAGCCGAACGACCGAGCGCAGCGAGTCAGTGAGCGA
GGAAGCGGAAGAGCGCCTGATGCGGTATTTTCTCCTTACGCATCTGTGCGGTATTTCACACCGCAATGGT
GCACTCTCAGTACAATCTGCTCTGATGCCGCATAGTTAAGCCAGTATACACTCCGCTATCGCTACGTGAC
TGGGTCATGGCTGCGCCCCGACACCCGCCAACACCCGCTGACGCGCCCTGACGGGCTTGTCTGCTCCCGG
CATCCGCTTACAGACAAGCTGTGACCGTCTCCGGGAGCTGCATGTGTCAGAGGTTTTCACCGTCATCACC
GAAACGCGCGAGGCAGCTGCGGTAAAGCTCATCAGCGTGGTCGTGAAGCGATTCACAGATGTCTGCCTGT
TCATCCGCGTCCAGCTCGTTGAGTTTCTCCAGAAGCGTTAATGTCTGGCTTCTGATAAAGCGGGCCATGT
TAAGGGCGGTTTTTTCCTGTTTGGTCACTGATGCCTCCGTGTAAGGGGGATTTCTGTTCATGGGGGTAAT
GATACCGATGAAACGAGAGAGGATGCTCACGATACGGGTTACTGATGATGAACATGCCCGGTTACTGGAA
CGTTGTGAGGGTAAACAACTGGCGGTATGGATGCGGCGGGACCAGAGAAAAATCACTCAGGGTCAATGCC
AGCGCTTCGTTAATACAGATGTAGGTGTTCCACAGGGTAGCCAGCAGCATCCTGCGATGCAGATCCGGAA
CATAATGGTGCAGGGCGCTGACTTCCGCGTTTCCAGACTTTACGAAACACGGAAACCGAAGACCATTCAT
GTTGTTGCTCAGGTCGCAGACGTTTTGCAGCAGCAGTCGCTTCACGTTCGCTCGCGTATCGGTGATTCAT
TCTGCTAACCAGTAAGGCAACCCCGCCAGCCTAGCCGGGTCCTCAACGACAGGAGCACGATCATGCGCAC
CCGTGGCCAGGACCCAACGCTGCCCGAGATGCGCCGCGTGCGGCTGCTGGAGATGGCGGACGCGATGGAT
ATGTTCTGCCAAGGGTTGGTTTGCGCATTCACAGTTCTCCGCAAGAATTGATTGGCTCCAATTCTTGGAG
TGGTGAATCCGTTAGCGAGGTGCCGCCGGCTTCCATTCAGGTCGAGGTGGCCCGGCTCCATGCACCGCGA
CGCAACGCGGGGAGGCAGACAAGGTATAGGGCGGCGCCTACAATCCATGCCAACCCGTTCCATGTGCTCG
CCGAGGCGGCATAAATCGCCGTGACGATCAGCGGTCCAATGATCGAAGTTAGGCTGGTAAGAGCCGCGAG
CGATCCTTGAAGCTGTCCCTGATGGTCGTCATCTACCTGCCTGGACAGCATGGCCTGCAACGCGGGCATC
CCGATGCCGCCGGAAGCGAGAAGAATCATAATGGGGAAGGCCATCCAGCCTCGCGTCGCGAACGCCAGCA
AGACGTAGCCCAGCGCGTCGGCCGCCATGCCGGCGATAATGGCCTGCTTCTCGCCGAAACGTTTGGTGGC
GGGACCAGTGACGAAGGCTTGAGCGAGGGCGTGCAAGATTCCGAATACCGCAAGCGACAGGCCGATCATC
GTCGCGCTCCAGCGAAAGCGGTCCTCGCCGAAAATGACCCAGAGCGCTGCCGGCACCTGTCCTACGAGTT
GCATGATAAAGAAGACAGTCATAAGTGCGGCGACGATAGTCATGCCCCGCGCCCACCGGAAGGAGCTGAC
TGGGTTGAAGGCTCTCAAGGGCATCGGTCGACGCTCTCCCTTATGCGACTCCTGCATTAGGAAGCAGCCC
AGTAGTAGGTTGAGGCCGTTGAGCACCGCCGCCGCAAGGAATGGTGCATGCAAGGAGATGGCGCCCAACA
GTCCCCCGGCCACGGGGCCTGCCACCATACCCACGCCGAAACAAGCGCTCATGAGCCCGAAGT
